Addgene plasmid #74726: pdRBFC-VP35-YC
Purpose: Express C-terminal YC fused Marburg virus partial VP35 protein (3541-3930 nt) for dsRNA labeling
Depositing lab: Aiming Wang. Depositing organization: Agriculture and Agri-Food Canada, London, ON. Publication: Visualizing double-stranded RNA distribution and dynamics in living cells by dsRNA binding-dependent fluorescence complementation. Cheng X, Deng P, Cui H, Wang A. Virology. 2015 Nov;485:439-51. doi: 10.1016/j.virol.2015.08.023. Epub 2015 Sep 7. PubMed 26351203.
Backbone
  Vector backbone: pEarley-202
  Backbone manufacturer: The Plant Journal (2006) 45, 616–629
  Total vector size (bp): 10757
  Vector type: Plant Expression ; double-stranded RNA labeling
  Selectable markers: Basta
Growth in bacteria
  Bacterial resistance: Kanamycin, 50 μg/mL
  Growth temperature: 37°C
  Growth strain: DH5alpha
  Copy number: High Copy
Gene/Insert
  Gene/Insert name: Marburg virus VP35 protein, partial (alt name: VP35)
  Species: Virus
  Insert size (bp): 381
  Promoter: CaMV 35S
  Tag / fusion protein: FLAG; YFP C-terminal half domain
  Cloning method: Gateway Cloning
  Sequencing primers: 5′ 35S-F: CGCAAGACCCTTCCTCTATATAAGGAA; 3′ OSC-R: ATCTCATTAAAGCAGGACTCTAGGG
Resource information
  A portion of this plasmid was derived from a plasmid made by: Erica O.Saphire (The Scripps Research Institute, CA,USA).
Terms and licenses: Academic/Nonprofit Terms; Industry Terms: Not Available to Industry
How to cite: pdRBFC-VP35-YC was a gift from Aiming Wang (Addgene plasmid # 74726)
