[The description below was written by a language model from this plasmid's Addgene catalogue record and pLannotate feature annotations shown in this document.]
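Description:
pdRBFC-VP35-YC is a plant binary expression vector of 10,757 bp built on the pEarley-202 Gateway backbone and intended for Agrobacterium-mediated T-DNA delivery. Outside the T-DNA borders it carries a ColE1/pBR322-type origin with the bom mobilisation region for propagation in E. coli. It also has the pVS1 replication and stability functions (oriV, RepA, StaA), which maintain the plasmid in Agrobacterium, and a kanamycin resistance gene for bacterial selection. Within the T-DNA, next to the left border, a bar (phosphinothricin acetyltransferase) gene lies between the mannopine synthase promoter and terminator and gives Basta/glufosinate selection of transformed plant tissue.

The expression cassette is driven by the CaMV 35S promoter followed by the TMV Ω translational enhancer. The insert is a partial Marburg virus VP35 coding region of about 381 bp, introduced by Gateway recombination and therefore flanked by attB1 and attB2 sites. It is fused in frame at its C-terminus to the C-terminal half of YFP, which the feature table annotates as a VC155 mVenus fragment, and the cassette ends at the octopine synthase terminator. The catalogue entry also lists a FLAG tag, but this is not separately annotated in the feature table. The upstream CaMV sequence annotated as a viral protein fragment appears to be part of the extended 35S promoter region rather than a separate payload.

The construct is one half of a dsRNA binding-dependent fluorescence complementation system. The VP35 fragment serves as the dsRNA-binding module, so when this fusion and a partner protein carrying the complementary N-terminal YFP half bind the same dsRNA, the fluorophore reassembles. This allows double-stranded RNA distribution and dynamics to be visualised in living plant cells.
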