Features (pLannotate 1.2.2; 23 found; start..end, strand, type, name):
      1..25      +  misc_feature   LB T-DNA repeat: left border repeat from nopaline C58 T-DNA
    111..363     -  terminator     MAS terminator: mannopine synthase terminator
    376..924     -  CDS            bar: PAT_STRHY - Experimental evidence at protein level: Swiss-Prot protein existence level 1. Inactivates phosphinothricin (PPT) by transfer of an acetyl group from acetyl CoA. Can also acetylate demethylphosphinothricin but not PTT or glutamate. This enzyme is an effector of phosphinothricin tripeptide (PTT or bialaphos) resistance. From Streptomyces hygroscopicus. Introduced by genetic manipulation and expressed in glufosinate-tolerant maize by Dekalb Genetics.
    930..1310    -  promoter       MAS promoter: mannopine synthase promoter (Velten et al., 1984)
   1310..2122    +  CDS            IBMP_CAMVB (fragment): Experimental evidence at protein level: Swiss-Prot protein existence level 1. Enhances the ribosomal termination-reinitiation event leading to the translation of major open reading frames on the polycistronic viral RNAs. From Cauliflower mosaic virus (strain Bari 1) (CaMV).
   2306..2651    +  promoter       CaMV 35S promoter: strong constitutive promoter from cauliflower mosaic virus
   2681..2735    +  misc_feature   TMV Ω: translational enhancer from the tobacco mosaic virus 5'-leader sequence (Gallie et al., 1988)
   2734..3174    +  CDS            VP35 (fragment): VP35_MABVO - Experimental evidence at protein level: Swiss-Prot protein existence level 1. Plays an essential role in viral RNA synthesis and also a role in suppressing innate immune signaling. From Lake Victoria marburgvirus (strain Ozolin-75) (MARV) (Marburg virus (strain South Africa/Ozolin/1975)).
   2767..2791    +  protein_bind   attB1: mutant version of attB; recombination site for the Gateway® BP reaction BP Clonase™
   3176..3200    -  protein_bind   attB2: mutant version of attB; recombination site for the Gateway® BP reaction BP Clonase™
   3254..3450    +  CDS            VC155 (fragment): C-terminal fragment of mVenus for use in bimolecular fluorescence complementation (BiFC) (Kodama and Hu, 2010)
   3529..4236    +  terminator     OCS terminator: octopine synthase terminator
   4237..4257    +  misc_feature   MCS (fragment): pUC18/19 multiple cloning site
   4260..4414    +  CDS            lacZα (fragment): LacZα fragment of β-galactosidase; lacZ fragment
   4480..4504    +  misc_feature   RB T-DNA repeat: right border repeat from nopaline C58 T-DNA
   4843..5244    +  CDS            Y4CG_SINFN (fragment): Protein inferred from homology: Swiss-Prot protein existence level 3. From Sinorhizobium fredii (strain NBRC 101917 / NGR234).
   5804..6433    +  CDS            pVS1 StaA: stability protein from the Pseudomonas plasmid pVS1 (Heeb et al., 2000)
   6866..7934    +  CDS            pVS1 RepA (fragment): replication protein from the Pseudomonas plasmid pVS1 (Heeb et al., 2000)
   8000..8194    +  rep_origin     pVS1 oriV: origin of replication for the Pseudomonas plasmid pVS1 (Heeb et al., 2000)
   8397..8436    +  CDS            rop (fragment): Rop protein, which maintains plasmids at low copy number; rop
   8538..8678    +  misc_feature   bom: basis of mobility region from pBR322
   8864..9452    -  rep_origin     ori: high-copy-number ColE1/pMB1/pBR322/pUC origin of replication
   9539..10333   -  CDS            KanR: aminoglycoside phosphotransferase; aphA-3; confers resistance to kanamycin
>Addgene plasmid #74726 | pdRBFC-VP35-YC | depositor full sequence | sequence record 141234 | pdRBFC-VP35-YC sequence 10757 bps
TGGCAGGATATATTGTGGTGTAAACAAATTGACGCTTAGACAACTTAATAACACATTGCGGACGTTTTTA
ATGTACTGAATTAACGCCGAATTAATTCGAGCTCGGATCTGATAATTTATTTGAAAATTCATAAGAAAAG
CAAACGTTACATGAATTGATGAAACAATACAAAGACAGATAAAGCCACGCACATTTAGGATATTGGCCGA
GATTACTGAATATTGAGTAAGATCACGGAATTTCTGACAGGAGCATGTCTTCAATTCAGCCCAAATGGCA
GTTGAAATACTCAAACCGCCCCATATGCAGGAGCGGATCATTCATTGTTTGTTTGGTTGCCTTTGCCAAC
ATGGGAGTCCAAGATTCTGCAGTCAAATCTCGGTGACGGGCAGGACCGGACGGGGCGGTACCGGCAGGCT
GAAGTCCAGCTGCCAGAAACCCACGTCATGCCAGTTCCCGTGCTTGAAGCCGGCCGCCCGCAGCATGCCG
CGGGGGGCATATCCGAGCGCCTCGTGCATGCGCACGCTCGGGTCGTTGGGCAGCCCGATGACAGCGACCA
CGCTCTTGAAGCCCTGTGCCTCCAGGGACTTCAGCAGGTGGGTGTAGAGCGTGGAGCCCAGTCCCGTCCG
CTGGTGGCGGGGGGAGACGTACACGGTCGACTCGGCCGTCCAGTCGTAGGCGTTGCGTGCCTTCCAGGGG
CCCGCGTAGGCGATGCCGGCGACCTCGCCGTCCACCTCGGCGACGAGCCAGGGATAGCGCTCCCGCAGAC
GGACGAGGTCGTCCGTCCACTCCTGCGGTTCCTGCGGCTCGGTACGGAAGTTGACCGTGCTTGTCTCGAT
GTAGTGGTTGACGATGGTGCAGACCGCCGGCATGTCCGCCTCGGTGGCACGGCGGATGTCGGCCGGGCGT
CGTTCTGGGCTCATCGATTCGATTTGGTGTATCGAGATTGGTTATGAAATTCAGATGCTAGTGTAATGTA
TTGGTAATTTGGGAAGATATAATAGGAAGCAAGGCTATTTATCCATTTCTGAAAAGGCGAAATGGCGTCA
CCGCGAGCGTCACGCGCATTCCGTTCTTGCTGTAAAGCGTTGTTTGGTACACTTTTGACTAGCGAGGCTT
GGCGTGTCAGCGTATCTATTCAAAAGTCGTTAATGGCTGCGGATCAAGAAAAAGTTGGAATAGAAACAGA
ATACCCGCGAAATTCAGGCCCGGTTGCCATGTCCTACACGCCGAAATAAACGACCAAATTAGTAGAAAAA
TAAAAACTGACTCGGATACTTACGTCACGTCTTGCGCACTGATTTGAAAAATCTCAGAATTCCAATCCCA
CAAAAATCTGAGCTTAACAGCACAGTTGCTCCTCTCAGAGCAGAATCGGGTATTCAACACCCTCATATCA
ACTACTACGTTGTGTATAACGGTCCACATGCCGGTATATACGATGACTGGGGTTGTACAAAGGCGGCAAC
AAACGGCGTTCCCGGAGTTGCACACAAGAAATTTGCCACTATTACAGAGGCAAGAGCAGCAGCTGACGCG
TACACAACAAGTCAGCAAACAGACAGGTTGAACTTCATCCCCAAAGGAGAAGCTCAACTCAAGCCCAAGA
GCTTTGCTAAGGCCCTAACAAGCCCACCAAAGCAAAAAGCCCACTGGCTCACGCTAGGAACCAAAAGGCC
CAGCAGTGATCCAGCCCCAAAAGAGATCTCCTTTGCCCCGGAGATTACAATGGACGATTTCCTCTATCTT
TACGATCTAGGAAGGAAGTTCGAAGGTGAAGGTGACGACACTATGTTCACCACTGATAATGAGAAGGTTA
GCCTCTTCAATTTCAGAAAGAATGCTGACCCACAGATGGTTAGAGAGGCCTACGCAGCAGGTCTCATCAA
GACGATCTACCCGAGTAACAATCTCCAGGAGATCAAATACCTTCCCAAGAAGGTTAAAGATGCAGTCAAA
AGATTCAGGACTAATTGCATCAAGAACACAGAGAAAGACATATTTCTCAAGATCAGAAGTACTATTCCAG
TATGGACGATTCAAGGCTTGCTTCATAAACCAAGGCAAGTAATAGAGATTGGAGTCTCTAAAAAGGTAGT
TCCTACTGAATCTAAGGCCATGCATGGAGTCTAAGATTCAAATCGAGGATCTAACAGAACTCGCCGTGAA
GACTGGCGAACAGTTCATACAGAGTCTTTTACGACTCAATGACAAGAAGAAAATCTTCGTCAACATGGTG
GAGCACGACACTCTGGTCTACTCCAAAAATGTCAAAGATACAGTCTCAGAAGACCAAAGGGCTATTGAGA
CTTTTCAACAAAGGATAATTTCGGGAAACCTCCTCGGATTCCATTGCCCAGCTATCTGTCACTTCATCGA
AAGGACAGTAGAAAAGGAAGGTGGCTCCTACAAATGCCATCATTGCGATAAAGGAAAGGCTATCATTCAA
GATCTCTCTGCCGACAGTGGTCCCAAAGATGGACCCCCACCCACGAGGAGCATCGTGGAAAAAGAAGACG
TTCCAACCACGTCTTCAAAGCAAGTGGATTGATGTGACATCTCCACTGACGTAAGGGATGACGCACAATC
CCACTATCCTTCGCAAGACCCTTCCTCTATATAAGGAAGTTCATTTCATTTGGAGAGGACACGCTCGAGT
ATAAGAGCTCTATTTTTACAACAATTACCAACAACAACAAACAACAAACAACATTACAATTACATTTACA
ATTACCATGGACTACAAAGACGATGACGACAAAATCACAAGTTTGTACAAAAAAGCAGGCTTCATGTCCA
AGCCAAATCTTTCAGCTAAGGATTTAGCCCTTTTATTGTTTACCCATCTACCCGGCAACAACACTCCATT
CCATATCCTAGCTCAGGTCCTTTCAAAAATTGCTTACAAGTCAGGAAAATCCGGAGCATTCTTGGATGCA
TTTCACCAGATTCTAAGTGAAGGAGAGAATGCTCAGGCGGCATTAACTCGACTAAGCAGAACATTTGACG
CTTTCCTTGGAGTGGTTCCTCCAGTGATAAGAGTCAAAAACTTCCAAACAGTCCCTCGTCCATGTCAAAA
AAGTCTTCGGGCTGTCCCTCCAAATCCAACAATTGACAAAGGATGGGTCTGTGTTTATTCATCTGAGCAA
GGTGAGACACGGGCCCTGAAAATCGACCCAGCTTTCTTGTACAAAGTGGTGCCTAGGCCTGCTTGTAAGA
TCCCTAACGACCTCAAGCAGAAAGTCATGAACCACGGCAGCGTGCAGCTCGCCGACCACTACCAGCAGAA
CACCCCCATCGGCGACGGCCCCGTGCTGCTGCCCGACAACCACTACCTGAGCTACCAGTCCGCCCTGAGC
AAAGACCCCAACGAGAAGCGCGATCACATGGTCCTGCTGGAGTTCGTGACCGCCGCCGGGATCACTCTCG
GCATGGACGAGCTGTACAAGTGACCTAGGTGAGTCTAGAGAGTTAATTCTAGGTGAGTCTAGAGAGTTAA
TTAAGACCCGGGACTAGTCCCTAGAGTCCTGCTTTAATGAGATATGCGAGACGCCTATGATCGCATGATA
TTTGCTTTCAATTCTGTTGTGCACGTTGTAAAAAACCTGAGCATGTGTAGCTCAGATCCTTACCGCCGGT
TTCGGTTCATTCTAATGAATATATCACCCGTTACTATCGTATTTTTATGAATAATATTCTCCGTTCAATT
TACTGATTGTACCCTACTACTTATATGTACAATATTAAAATGAAAACAATATATTGTGCTGAATAGGTTT
ATAGCGACATCTATGATAGAGCGCCACAATAACAAACAATTGCGTTTTATTATTACAAATCCAATTTTAA
AAAAAGCGGCAGAACCGGTCAAACCTAAAAGACTGATTACATAAATCTTATTCAAATTTCAAAAGTGCCC
CAGGGGCTAGTATCTACGACACACCGAGCGGCGAACTAATAACGCTCACTGAAGGGAACTCCGGTTCCCC
GCCGGCGCGCATGGGTGAGATTCCTTGAAGTTGAGTATTGGCCGTCCGCTCTACCGAAAGTTACGGGCAC
CATTCAACCCGGTCCAGCACGGCGGCCGGGTAACCGACTTGCTGCCCCGAGAATTATGCAGCATTTTTTT
GGTGTATGTGGGCCCCAAATGAAGTGCAGGTCAAACCTTGACAGTGACGACAAATCGTTGGGCGGGTCCA
GGGCGAATTTTGCGACAACATGTCGAGGCTCAGCAGGACCTGCAGGCATGCAAGCTTGGCACTGGCCGTC
GTTTTACAACGTCGTGACTGGGAAAACCCTGGCGTTACCCAACTTAATCGCCTTGCAGCACATCCCCCTT
TCGCCAGCTGGCGTAATAGCGAAGAGGCCCGCACCGATCGCCCTTCCCAACAGTTGCGCAGCCTGAATGG
CGAATGCTAGAGCAGCTTGAGCTTGGATCAGATTGTCGTTTCCCGCCTTCAGTTTAAACTATCAGTGTTT
GACAGGATATATTGGCGGGTAAACCTAAGAGAAAAGAGCGTTTATTAGAATAACGGATATTTAAAAGGGC
GTGAAAAGGTTTATCCGTTCGTCCATTTGTATGTGCATGCCAACCACAGGGTTCCCCTCGGGATCAAAGT
ACTTTGATCCAACCCCTCCGCTGCTATAGTGCAGTCGGCTTCTGACGTTCAGTGCAGCCGTCTTCTGAAA
ACGACATGTCGCACAAGTCCTAAGTTACGCGACAGGCTGCCGCCCTGCCCTTTTCCTGGCGTTTTCTTGT
CGCGTGTTTTAGTCGCATAAAGTAGAATACTTGCGACTAGAACCGGAGACATTACGCCATGAACAAGAGC
GCCGCCGCTGGCCTGCTGGGCTATGCCCGCGTCAGCACCGACGACCAGGACTTGACCAACCAACGGGCCG
AACTGCACGCGGCCGGCTGCACCAAGCTGTTTTCCGAGAAGATCACCGGCACCAGGCGCGACCGCCCGGA
GCTGGCCAGGATGCTTGACCACCTACGCCCTGGCGACGTTGTGACAGTGACCAGGCTAGACCGCCTGGCC
CGCAGCACCCGCGACCTACTGGACATTGCCGAGCGCATCCAGGAGGCCGGCGCGGGCCTGCGTAGCCTGG
CAGAGCCGTGGGCCGACACCACCACGCCGGCCGGCCGCATGGTGTTGACCGTGTTCGCCGGCATTGCCGA
GTTCGAGCGTTCCCTAATCATCGACCGCACCCGGAGCGGGCGCGAGGCCGCCAAGGCCCGAGGCGTGAAG
TTTGGCCCCCGCCCTACCCTCACCCCGGCACAGATCGCGCACGCCCGCGAGCTGATCGACCAGGAAGGCC
GCACCGTGAAAGAGGCGGCTGCACTGCTTGGCGTGCATCGCTCGACCCTGTACCGCGCACTTGAGCGCAG
CGAGGAAGTGACGCCCACCGAGGCCAGGCGGCGCGGTGCCTTCCGTGAGGACGCATTGACCGAGGCCGAC
GCCCTGGCGGCCGCCGAGAATGAACGCCAAGAGGAACAAGCATGAAACCGCACCAGGACGGCCAGGACGA
ACCGTTTTTCATTACCGAAGAGATCGAGGCGGAGATGATCGCGGCCGGGTACGTGTTCGAGCCGCCCGCG
CACGTCTCAACCGTGCGGCTGCATGAAATCCTGGCCGGTTTGTCTGATGCCAAGCTGGCGGCCTGGCCGG
CCAGCTTGGCCGCTGAAGAAACCGAGCGCCGCCGTCTAAAAAGGTGATGTGTATTTGAGTAAAACAGCTT
GCGTCATGCGGTCGCTGCGTATATGATGCGATGAGTAAATAAACAAATACGCAAGGGGAACGCATGAAGG
TTATCGCTGTACTTAACCAGAAAGGCGGGTCAGGCAAGACGACCATCGCAACCCATCTAGCCCGCGCCCT
GCAACTCGCCGGGGCCGATGTTCTGTTAGTCGATTCCGATCCCCAGGGCAGTGCCCGCGATTGGGCGGCC
GTGCGGGAAGATCAACCGCTAACCGTTGTCGGCATCGACCGCCCGACGATTGACCGCGACGTGAAGGCCA
TCGGCCGGCGCGACTTCGTAGTGATCGACGGAGCGCCCCAGGCGGCGGACTTGGCTGTGTCCGCGATCAA
GGCAGCCGACTTCGTGCTGATTCCGGTGCAGCCAAGCCCTTACGACATATGGGCCACCGCCGACCTGGTG
GAGCTGGTTAAGCAGCGCATTGAGGTCACGGATGGAAGGCTACAAGCGGCCTTTGTCGTGTCGCGGGCGA
TCAAAGGCACGCGCATCGGCGGTGAGGTTGCCGAGGCGCTGGCCGGGTACGAGCTGCCCATTCTTGAGTC
CCGTATCACGCAGCGCGTGAGCTACCCAGGCACTGCCGCCGCCGGCACAACCGTTCTTGAATCAGAACCC
GAGGGCGACGCTGCCCGCGAGGTCCAGGCGCTGGCCGCTGAAATTAAATCAAAACTCATTTGAGTTAATG
AGGTAAAGAGAAAATGAGCAAAAGCACAAACACGCTAAGTGCCGGCCGTCCGAGCGCACGCAGCAGCAAG
GCTGCAACGTTGGCCAGCCTGGCAGACACGCCAGCCATGAAGCGGGTCAACTTTCAGTTGCCGGCGGAGG
ATCACACCAAGCTGAAGATGTACGCGGTACGCCAAGGCAAGACCATTACCGAGCTGCTATCTGAATACAT
CGCGCAGCTACCAGAGTAAATGAGCAAATGAATAAATGAGTAGATGAATTTTAGCGGCTAAAGGAGGCGG
CATGGAAAATCAAGAACAACCAGGCACCGACGCCGTGGAATGCCCCATGTGTGGAGGAACGGGCGGTTGG
CCAGGCGTAAGCGGCTGGGTTGTCTGCCGGCCCTGCAATGGCACTGGAACCCCCAAGCCCGAGGAATCGG
CGTGACGGTCGCAAACCATCCGGCCCGGTACAAATCGGCGCGGCGCTGGGTGATGACCTGGTGGAGAAGT
TGAAGGCCGCGCAGGCCGCCCAGCGGCAACGCATCGAGGCAGAAGCACGCCCCGGTGAATCGTGGCAAGC
GGCCGCTGATCGAATCCGCAAAGAATCCCGGCAACCGCCGGCAGCCGGTGCGCCGTCGATTAGGAAGCCG
CCCAAGGGCGACGAGCAACCAGATTTTTTCGTTCCGATGCTCTATGACGTGGGCACCCGCGATAGTCGCA
GCATCATGGACGTGGCCGTTTTCCGTCTGTCGAAGCGTGACCGACGAGCTGGCGAGGTGATCCGCTACGA
GCTTCCAGACGGGCACGTAGAGGTTTCCGCAGGGCCGGCCGGCATGGCCAGTGTGTGGGATTACGACCTG
GTACTGATGGCGGTTTCCCATCTAACCGAATCCATGAACCGATACCGGGAAGGGAAGGGAGACAAGCCCG
GCCGCGTGTTCCGTCCACACGTTGCGGACGTACTCAAGTTCTGCCGGCGAGCCGATGGCGGAAAGCAGAA
AGACGACCTGGTAGAAACCTGCATTCGGTTAAACACCACGCACGTTGCCATGCAGCGTACGAAGAAGGCC
AAGAACGGCCGCCTGGTGACGGTATCCGAGGGTGAAGCCTTGATTAGCCGCTACAAGATCGTAAAGAGCG
AAACCGGGCGGCCGGAGTACATCGAGATCGAGCTAGCTGATTGGATGTACCGCGAGATCACAGAAGGCAA
GAACCCGGACGTGCTGACGGTTCACCCCGATTACTTTTTGATCGATCCCGGCATCGGCCGTTTTCTCTAC
CGCCTGGCACGCCGCGCCGCAGGCAAGGCAGAAGCCAGATGGTTGTTCAAGACGATCTACGAACGCAGTG
GCAGCGCCGGAGAGTTCAAGAAGTTCTGTTTCACCGTGCGCAAGCTGATCGGGTCAAATGACCTGCCGGA
GTACGATTTGAAGGAGGAGGCGGGGCAGGCTGGCCCGATCCTAGTCATGCGCTACCGCAACCTGATCGAG
GGCGAAGCATCCGCCGGTTCCTAATGTACGGAGCAGATGCTAGGGCAAATTGCCCTAGCAGGGGAAAAAG
GTCGAAAAGGTCTCTTTCCTGTGGATAGCACGTACATTGGGAACCCAAAGCCGTACATTGGGAACCGGAA
CCCGTACATTGGGAACCCAAAGCCGTACATTGGGAACCGGTCACACATGTAAGTGACTGATATAAAAGAG
AAAAAAGGCGATTTTTCCGCCTAAAACTCTTTAAAACTTATTAAAACTCTTAAAACCCGCCTGGCCTGTG
CATAACTGTCTGGCCAGCGCACAGCCGAAGAGCTGCAAAAAGCGCCTACCCTTCGGTCGCTGCGCTCCCT
ACGCCCCGCCGCTTCGCGTCGGCCTATCGCGGCCGCTGGCCGCTCAAAAATGGCTGGCCTACGGCCAGGC
AATCTACCAGGGCGCGGACAAGCCGCGCCGTCGCCACTCGACCGCCGGCGCCCACATCAAGGCACCCTGC
CTCGCGCGTTTCGGTGATGACGGTGAAAACCTCTGACACATGCAGCTCCCGGAGACGGTCACAGCTTGTC
TGTAAGCGGATGCCGGGAGCAGACAAGCCCGTCAGGGCGCGTCAGCGGGTGTTGGCGGGTGTCGGGGCGC
AGCCATGACCCAGTCACGTAGCGATAGCGGAGTGTATACTGGCTTAACTATGCGGCATCAGAGCAGATTG
TACTGAGAGTGCACCATATGCGGTGTGAAATACCGCACAGATGCGTAAGGAGAAAATACCGCATCAGGCG
CTCTTCCGCTTCCTCGCTCACTGACTCGCTGCGCTCGGTCGTTCGGCTGCGGCGAGCGGTATCAGCTCAC
TCAAAGGCGGTAATACGGTTATCCACAGAATCAGGGGATAACGCAGGAAAGAACATGTGAGCAAAAGGCC
AGCAAAAGGCCAGGAACCGTAAAAAGGCCGCGTTGCTGGCGTTTTTCCATAGGCTCCGCCCCCCTGACGA
GCATCACAAAAATCGACGCTCAAGTCAGAGGTGGCGAAACCCGACAGGACTATAAAGATACCAGGCGTTT
CCCCCTGGAAGCTCCCTCGTGCGCTCTCCTGTTCCGACCCTGCCGCTTACCGGATACCTGTCCGCCTTTC
TCCCTTCGGGAAGCGTGGCGCTTTCTCATAGCTCACGCTGTAGGTATCTCAGTTCGGTGTAGGTCGTTCG
CTCCAAGCTGGGCTGTGTGCACGAACCCCCCGTTCAGCCCGACCGCTGCGCCTTATCCGGTAACTATCGT
CTTGAGTCCAACCCGGTAAGACACGACTTATCGCCACTGGCAGCAGCCACTGGTAACAGGATTAGCAGAG
CGAGGTATGTAGGCGGTGCTACAGAGTTCTTGAAGTGGTGGCCTAACTACGGCTACACTAGAAGGACAGT
ATTTGGTATCTGCGCTCTGCTGAAGCCAGTTACCTTCGGAAAAAGAGTTGGTAGCTCTTGATCCGGCAAA
CAAACCACCGCTGGTAGCGGTGGTTTTTTTGTTTGCAAGCAGCAGATTACGCGCAGAAAAAAAGGATCTC
AAGAAGATCCTTTGATCTTTTCTACGGGGTCTGACGCTCAGTGGAACGAAAACTCACGTTAAGGGATTTT
GGTCATGCATTCTAGGTACTAAAACAATTCATCCAGTAAAATATAATATTTTATTTTCTCCCAATCAGGC
TTGATCCCCAGTAAGTCAAAAAATAGCTCGACATACTGTTCTTCCCCGATATCCTCCCTGATCGACCGGA
CGCAGAAGGCAATGTCATACCACTTGTCCGCCCTGCCGCTTCTCCCAAGATCAATAAAGCCACTTACTTT
GCCATCTTTCACAAAGATGTTGCTGTCTCCCAGGTCGCCGTGGGAAAAGACAAGTTCCTCTTCGGGCTTT
TCCGTCTTTAAAAAATCATACAGCTCGCGCGGATCTTTAAATGGAGTGTCTTCTTCCCAGTTTTCGCAAT
CCACATCGGCCAGATCGTTATTCAGTAAGTAATCCAATTCGGCTAAGCGGCTGTCTAAGCTATTCGTATA
GGGACAATCCGATATGTCGATGGAGTGAAAGAGCCTGATGCACTCCGCATACAGCTCGATAATCTTTTCA
GGGCTTTGTTCATCTTCATACTCTTCCGAGCAAAGGACGCCATCGGCCTCACTCATGAGCAGATTGCTCC
AGCCATCATGCCGTTCAAAGTGCAGGACCTTTGGAACAGGCAGCTTTCCTTCCAGCCATAGCATCATGTC
CTTTTCCCGTTCCACATCATAGGTGGTCCCTTTATACCGGCTGTCCGTCATTTTTAAATATAGGTTTTCA
TTTTCTCCCACCAGCTTATATACCTTAGCAGGAGACATTCCTTCCGTATCTTTTACGCAGCGGTATTTTT
CGATCAGTTTTTTCAATTCCGGTGATATTCTCATTTTAGCCATTTATTATTTCCTTCCTCTTTTCTACAG
TATTTAAAGATACCCCAAGAAGCTAATTATAACAAGACGAACTCCAATTCACTGTTCCTTGCATTCTAAA
ACCTTAAATACCAGAAAACAGCTTTTTCAAAGTTGTTTTCAAAGTTGGCGTATAACATAGTATCGACGGA
GCCGATTTTGAAACCGCGGTGATCACAGGCAGCAACGCTCTGTCATCGTTACAATCAACATGCTACCCTC
CGCGAGATCATCCGTGTTTCAAACCCGGCAGCTTAGTTGCCGTTCTTCCGAATAGCATCGGTAACATGAG
CAAAGTCTGCCGCCTTACAACGGCTCTCCCGCTGACGCCGTCCCGGACTGATGGGCTGCCTGTATCGAGT
GGTGATTTTGTGCCGAGCTGCCGGTCGGGGAGCTGTTGGCTGGCTGG
