>Addgene plasmid #74726 | pdRBFC-VP35-YC | addgene partial sequence | sequence record 146214 | OCSterm-R 5'-GGCGGTAAGGATCTGAGCTA-3'
ATATCATGCGATCATAGGCGTCTCGCATATCTCATTAAAGCAGGACTCTAGGGACTAGTCCCGGGTCTTA
ATTAACTCTCTAGACTCACCTAGAATTAACTCTCTAGACTCACCTAGGTCACTTGTACAGCTCGTCCATG
CCGAGAGTGATCCCGGCGGCGGTCACGAACTCCAGCAGGACCATGTGATCGCGCTTCTCGTTGGGGTCTT
TGCTCAGGGCGGACTGGTAGCTCAGGTAGTGGTTGTCGGGCAGCAGCACGGGGCCGTCGCCGATGGGGGT
GTTCTGCTGGTAGTGGTCGGCGAGCTGCACGCTGCCGTGGTTCATGACTTTCTGCTTGAGGTCGTTAGGG
ATCTTACAAGCAGGCCTAGGCACCACTTTGTACAAGAAAGCTGGGTCGATTTTCAGGGCCCGTGTCTCAC
CTTGCTCAGATGAATAAACACAGACCCATCCTTTGTCAATTGTTGGATTTGGAGGGACAGCCCGAAGACT
TTTTTGACATGGACGAGGGACTGTTTGGAAGTTTTTGACTCTTATCACTGGAGGAACCACTCCAAGGAAA
GCGTCAAATGTTCTGCTTAGTCGAGTTAATGCCGCCTGAGCATTCTCTCCTTCACTTAGAATCTGGTGAA
ATGCATCCAAGAATGCTCCGGATTTTCCTGACTTGTAAGCAATTTTTGAAAGGACCTGAGCTAGGATATG
GAATGGAGTGTTGTTGCCGGGTAGATGGGTAAACAATAAAAGGGCTAAATCCTTAGCTGAAAGATTTGGC
TTGGACATGAAGCCTGCTT
