>Addgene plasmid #74726 | pdRBFC-VP35-YC | addgene partial sequence | sequence record 146366 | 35S-promoter 5'-CTATCCTTCGCAAGACCCTTC-3'
CGCTCGAGTATAAGAGCTCTATTTTTACAACAATTACCAACAACAACAAACAACAAACAACATTACAATT
ACATTTACAATTACCATGGACTACAAAGACGATGACGACAAAATCACAAGTTTGTACAAAAAAGCAGGCT
TCATGTCCAAGCCAAATCTTTCAGCTAAGGATTTAGCCCTTTTATTGTTTACCCATCTACCCGGCAACAA
CACTCCATTCCATATCCTAGCTCAGGTCCTTTCAAAAATTGCTTACAAGTCAGGAAAATCCGGAGCATTC
TTGGATGCATTTCACCAGATTCTAAGTGAAGGAGAGAATGCTCAGGCGGCATTAACTCGACTAAGCAGAA
CATTTGACGCTTTCCTTGGAGTGGTTCCTCCAGTGATAAGAGTCAAAAACTTCCAAACAGTCCCTCGTCC
ATGTCAAAAAAGTCTTCGGGCTGTCCCTCCAAATCCAACAATTGACAAAGGATGGGTCTGTGTTTATTCA
TCTGAGCAAGGTGAGACACGGGCCCTGAAAATCGACCCAGCTTTCTTGTACAAAGTGGTGCCTAGGCCTG
CTTGTAAGATCCCTAACGACCTCAAGCAGAAAGTCATGAACCACGGCAGCGTGCAGCTCGCCGACCACTA
CCAGCAGAACACCCCCATCGGCGACGGCCCCGTGCTGCTGCCCGACAACCACTACCTGAGCTACCAGTCC
GCCCTGAGCAAAGACCCCAACGAGAAGCGCGATCACATGGTCCTGCTGGAGTTCGTGACCGCCGCCGGGA
TCACTCTCGGCATGGACGAGCTGTACAAGTGACCT
